>Addgene plasmid #70094 | pLKO_HOXB13_#2 | addgene partial sequence | sequence record 129146 | GFP-ASO 5'-TTGTAACCATTATAAGCTGC-3'
TTCATTTCTTTGCAAGTTATAAATACTGAATAATAAGATGACATGAACTACTACTGCTAGAGATTTTCCA
CACTGACTAAAAGGGTCTGAGGGATCTCTAGTTACCAGAGTCACACAACAGACGGGCACACACTACTTGA
AGCACTCAAGGCAAGCTTTATTGAGGCTTAAGCAGTGGGTTCCCTAGTTAGCCAGAGAGCTCCCAGGCTC
AGATCTGGTCTAACCAGAGAGACCCAGTACAAGCAAAAAGCAGATCTTGTCTTCGTTGGGAGTGAATTAG
CCCTTCCAGTCCCCCCTTTTCTTTTAAAAAGTGGCTAAGATCTACAGCTGCCTTGTAAGTCATTGGTCTT
AAAGGTACCGATGCATGGGGTCGTGCGCTCCTTTCGGTCGGGCGCTGCGGGTCGTGGGGCGGGCGTCAGG
CACCGGGCTTGCGGGTCATGCACCAGGTGCGCGGTCCTTCGGGCACCTCGACGTCGGCGGTGACGGTGAA
GCCGAGCCGCTCGTAGAAGGGGAGGTTGCGGGGCGCGGAGGTCTCCAGGAAGGCGGGCACCCCGGCGCGC
TCGGCCGCCTCCACTCCGGGGAGCACGACGGCGCTGCCCAGACCCTTGCCCTGGTGGTCGGGCGAGACGC
CGACGGTGGCCAGGAACCACGCGGGCTCCTTGGGCCGGTGCGGCGCCAGGAGGCCTTCCATCTGTTGCTG
CGCGGCCAGCCGGGAACCGCTCAACTCGG
