>Addgene plasmid #70094 | pLKO_HOXB13_#2 | addgene partial sequence | sequence record 129147 | hU6-F 5'-GAGGGCCTATTTCCCATGATT-3'
GGCTGTTAGAGAGATAATTGGAATTAATTTGACTGTAAACACAAAGATATTAGTACAAAATACGTGACGT
AGAAAGTAATAATTTCTTGGGTAGTTTGCAGTTTTAAAATTATGTTTTAAAATGGACTATCATATGCTTA
CCGTAACTTGAAAGTATTTCGATTTCTTGGCTTTATATATCTTGTGGAAAGGACGAAACACCGGGTTTGC
CTTCTATCCGGGATACTCGAGTATCCCGGATAGAAGGCAAAC
