[The description below was written by a language model from this plasmid's Addgene catalogue record.]
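Description:
pLKO_HOXB13_#2 is a lentiviral RNAi plasmid built on the pLKO.1 backbone from the Broad Institute's shRNA library, with a recorded total size of about 7 kb. It is propagated in bacteria under ampicillin selection, and the record lists a recombination-deficient strain as the growth host, which is the usual choice for lentiviral plasmids because their repeated long terminal repeat sequences can be unstable. Copy number is not recorded, and no feature table accompanies the entry, so individual backbone elements such as the origin of replication, LTRs and packaging signal are not itemised here. The promoter driving the puromycin marker is also not stated.

The payload is a short hairpin RNA directed against human HOXB13, a homeobox transcription factor gene also known as HPC9 or PSGD, designed against the reference mRNA for that gene. The hairpin is transcribed from a U6 promoter, an RNA polymerase III promoter suited to producing small, defined transcripts. These transcripts are processed by the cellular RNAi machinery into a small interfering RNA that knocks down the target message. The "#2" in the name suggests it is one of several hairpins against the same gene, and the depositor notes that it corresponds to a Broad Institute library clone.

As a lentiviral transfer vector, it is intended to be packaged into viral particles for delivery into mammalian cells, where integration gives stable shRNA expression and puromycin resistance allows transduced cells to be selected. The associated publication concerns reprogramming of androgen receptor binding in human prostate tumorigenesis, consistent with its use for HOXB13 loss-of-function experiments in that setting.
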