Addgene plasmid #70094: pLKO_HOXB13_#2
Purpose: Expression of shRNA to human HOXB13, puromycin selection
Depositing lab: William Hahn. Depositing organization: Dana-Farber Cancer Institute. Publication: The androgen receptor cistrome is extensively reprogrammed in human prostate tumorigenesis. Pomerantz MM, Li F, Takeda DY, Lenci R, Chonkar A, Chabot M, Cejas P, Vazquez F, Cook J, Shivdasani RA, Bowden M, Lis R, Hahn WC, Kantoff PW, Brown M, Loda M, Long HW, Freedman ML. Nat Genet. 2015 Nov;47(11):1346-51. doi: 10.1038/ng.3419. Epub 2015 Oct 12. PubMed 26457646.
Backbone
  Vector backbone: pLKO.1
  Backbone manufacturer: Broad Institute
  Backbone size w/o insert (bp): 7000
  Total vector size (bp): 7000
  Vector type: Mammalian Expression, Lentiviral, RNAi
  Selectable markers: Puromycin
Growth in bacteria
  Bacterial resistance: Ampicillin, 100 μg/mL
  Growth temperature: 37°C
  Growth strain: Stbl3
  Copy number: Unknown
Gene/Insert
  Gene/Insert name: HOXB13
  gRNA/shRNA sequence: GTTTGCCTTCTATCCGGGATA
  Species: H. sapiens (human)
  GenBank ID: NM_006361.5
  Entrez Gene: HOXB13 (a.k.a. HPC9, PSGD)
  Promoter: U6
  Cloning method: Unknown
  Sequencing primers: 5′ pLKO_forward
Resource information
  A portion of this plasmid was derived from a plasmid made by: Broad Institute
Terms and licenses: Academic/Nonprofit Terms; Industry Terms: Not Available to Industry
Depositor comments: Broad Institute Clone ID TRCN0000020847
How to cite: pLKO_HOXB13_#2 was a gift from William Hahn (Addgene plasmid # 70094 ; http://n2t.net/addgene:70094 ; RRID:Addgene_70094)
